>Addgene plasmid #205020 | pSW002-Pc-TorA(sp)-mNeonGreen | addgene full sequence | sequence record 407993 | Addgene NGS Result
ATAGTTCTAGCTAGTACTAGAGCGGCCCCTATCGTTTCCACGATCAGCGATCGGCTCGTTGCCCTGCGCC
GCTCCAAAGCCCGCGACGCAGCGCCGGCAGGCAGAGCAAGTAGAGGGCAGCGCCTGCAATCCATGCCCAC
CCGTTCCACGTTGTTATAGAAGCCGCATAGATCGCCGTGAAGAGGAGGGGTCCGACGATCGAGGTCAGGC
TGGTGAGCGCCGCCAGTGAGCCTTGCAGCTGCCCCTGACGTTCCTCATCCACCTGCCTGGACAACATTGC
TTGCAGCGCCGGCATTCCGATGCCACCCGAAGCAAGCAGGACCATGATCGGGAACGCCATCCATCCCCGT
GTCGCGAAGGCAAGCAGGATGTAGCCTGTGCCGTCGGCAATCATTCCGAGCATGAGTGCCCGCCTTTCGC
CGAGCCGGGCGGCTACAGGGCCGGTGATCATTGCCTGGGCGAGTGAATGCAGAATGCCAAATGCGGCAAG
CGAAATGCCGATCGTGGTCGCGTCCCAGTGAAAGCGATCCTCGCCGAAAATGACCCAAAGCGCGGCCGGC
ACCTGTCCGACAAGTTGCATGATGAAGAAGACCGCCATCAGGGCGGCGACGACGGTCATGCCCCGGGCCC
ACCGGAACGAAGCGAGCGGGTTGAGAGCCTCCCGGCGTAACGGCCGGCGTTCGCCTTTGTGCGACTCCGG
CAAAAGGAAACAGCCCGTCAGGAAATTGAGGCCGTTCAAGGCTGCCGCGGCGAAGAACGGAGCGTGGGGG
GAGAAACCGCCCATCAGCCCACCGAGCACAGGTCCCGCGACCATCCCGAACCCGAAACAGGCGCTCATGA
AGCCGAAGTGCCGCGCGCGCTCATCGCCATCAGTGATATCGGCAATATAAGCGCCGGCTACCGCCCCAGT
CGCCCCGGTGATGCCGGCCACGATCCGCCCGATATAGAGAACCCAAAGGAAAGGCGCTGTCGCCATGATG
GCGTAGTCGACAGTGGCGCCGGCCAGCGAGACGAGCAAGATTGGCCGCCGCCCGAAACGATCCGACAGCG
CGCCCAGCACAGGTGCGCAGGCAAATTGCACCAACGCATACAGCGCCAGCAGAATGCCATAGTGGGCGGT
GACGTCGTTCGAGTGAACCAGATCGCGCAGGAGGCCCGGCAGCACCGGCATAATCAGGCCGATGCCGACA
GCGTCGAGCGCGACAGTGCTCAGAATTACGATCAGGGGTATGTTGGGTTTCACGTCTGGCCTCCGGACCA
GCCTCCGCTGGTCCGATTGAACGCGCGGATTCTTTATCACTGATAAGTTGGTGGACATATTATGTTTATC
AGTGATAAAGTGTCAAGCATGACAAAGTTGCAGCCGAATACAGTGATCCGTGCCGCCCTGGACCTGTTGA
ACGAGGTCGGCGTAGACGGTCTGACGACACGCAAACTGGCGGAACGGTTGGGGGTTCAGCAGCCGGCGCT
TTACTGGCACTTCAGGAACAAGCGGGCGCTGCTCGACGCACTGGCCGAAGCCATGCTGGCGGAGAATCAT
ACGCATTCGGTGCCGAGAGCCGACGACGACTGGCGCTCATTTCTGATCGGGAATGCCCGCAGCTTCAGGC
AGGCGCTGCTCGCCTACCGCGATGGCGCGCGCATCCATGCCGGCACGCGACCGGGCGCACCGCAGATGGA
AACGGCCGACGCGCAGCTTCGCTTCCTCTGCGAGGCGGGTTTTTCGGCCGGGGACGCCGTCAATGCGCTG
ATGACAATCAGCTACTTCACTGTTGGGGCCGTGCTTGAGGAGCAGGCCGGCGACAGCGATGCCGGCGAGC
GCGGCGGCACCGTTGAACAGGCTCCGCTCTCGCCGCTGTTGCGGGCCGCGATAGACGCCTTCGACGAAGC
CGGTCCGGACGCAGCGTTCGAGCAGGGACTCGCGGTGATTGTCGATGGATTGGCGAAAAGGAGGCTCGTT
GTCAGGAACGTTGAAGGACCGAGAAAGGGTGACGATTGATCAGGACCGCTGCCGGAGCGCAACCCACTCA
CTACAGCAGAGCCATGTAGACAACATCCCCTCCCCCTTTCCACCGCGTCAGACGCCCGTAGCAGCCCGCT
ACGGGCTTTTTCATGCCCTGCCCTAGCGTCCAAGCCTCACGGCCGCGCTCGGCCTCTCTGGCGGCCTTCT
GGCGCTGAGGTCTGCCTCGTGAAGAAGGTGTTGCTGACTCATACCAGGCCTGAATCGCCCCATCATCCAG
CCAGAAAGTGAGGGAGCCACGGTTGATGAGAGCTTTGTTGTAGGTGGACCAGTTGGTGATTTTGAACTTT
TGCTTTGCCACGGAACGGTCTGCGTTGTCGGGAAGATGCGTGATCTGATCCTTCAACTCAGCAAAAGTTC
GATTTATTCAACAAAGCCGCCGTCCCGTCAAGTCAGCGTAATGCTCTGCCAGTGTTACAACCAATTAACC
AATTCTGATTAGAAAAACTCATCGAGCATCAAATGAAACTGCAATTTATTCATATCAGGATTATCAATAC
CATATTTTTGAAAAAGCCGTTTCTGTAATGAAGGAGAAAACTCACCGAGGCAGTTCCATAGGATGGCAAG
ATCCTGGTATCGGTCTGCGATTCCGACTCGTCCAACATCAATACAACCTATTAATTTCCCCTCGTCAAAA
ATAAGGTTATCAAGTGAGAAATCACCATGAGTGACGACTGAATCCGGTGAGAATGGCAAAAGCTGGCCGC
CACGGCGATATCGGATCCATATGACGTCGACGCGTTGCCGATACAAGAACAACAGCGCGTTGAGCGCCTG
CCGGTGGGTGGCCGGCGCCACTTGCTTCTCGGTGGCGAGCATGGTCAGAAAACCCTCGACTTCAGCTTGC
CCCATTTCGCGCGGATGTCGAAACCCACCAAGGCTGCGGGCCGTCCACAACACAAATGCCTTGGCCCAGT
AGACATAAGCCTTCTCGGTCTGTAGGCTGTAATGCAGGTAGCGAACCCGTTCAAGAAATAATTTTGTTTA
ACTTTAAGAAGGAGATATACATATGAACAATAACGATCTCTTTCAGGCATCACGTCGGCGTTTTCTGGCA
CAACTCGGCGGCTTAACCGTCGCCGGGATGCTGGGGCCGTCATTGTTAACGCCGCGACGTGCGACTGCGG
CGCAAGCGGCGAATTCGAAAGGCGAAGAAGATAACATGGCCAGTTTACCGGCAACTCATGAATTACATAT
TTTTGGAAGTATTAACGGCGTTGACTTTGATATGGTTGGACAGGGCACCGGCAACCCGAACGATGGTTAT
GAAGAATTAAACCTGAAATCTACAAAAGGCGACCTGCAATTCTCTCCCTGGATTCTTGTTCCACACATTG
GTTATGGCTTCCACCAATACTTACCCTATCCTGATGGCATGTCCCCTTTCCAAGCCGCGATGGTGGATGG
CTCTGGTTACCAAGTACACCGTACCATGCAATTCGAAGATGGAGCATCACTCACAGTAAACTACCGCTAT
ACATATGAAGGTTCCCACATTAAAGGCGAAGCACAAGTTAAAGGTACTGGATTCCCCGCTGATGGACCAG
TTATGACTAACTCATTGACCGCAGCAGACTGGTGTCGCTCAAAAAAAACCTATCCGAACGATAAAACGAT
TATTAGCACATTTAAATGGAGTTATACGACCGGAAATGGCAAACGTTACCGCAGCACAGCACGCACAACC
TATACATTTGCAAAACCAATGGCCGCGAATTATTTGAAAAACCAACCGATGTATGTCTTTCGTAAAACAG
AATTAAAACACAGCAAAACAGAATTAAATTTTAAAGAATGGCAAAAAGCATTTACCGACGTTATGGGAAT
GGATGAATTATATAAATAAGCGGCCGCACATCATCATCACCATCACTAAGCTTTAAGCATCTCGAGGCCT
CGGACTAGCGGATCAGTGAGGGTTTGCAACTGCGGGTCAAGGATCTGGATTTCGATCACGGCACGATCAT
CGTGCGGGAGGGCAAGGGCTCCAAGGATCGGGCCTTGATGTTACCCGAGAGCTTGGCACCCAGCCTGCGC
GAGCAGGGGAATTGATCCGGTGGATGACCTTTTGAATGACCTTTAATAGATTATATTACTAATTAATTGG
GGACCCTAGAGGTCCCCTTTTTTATTTTAAAAATTTTTTCACAAAACGGTTTACAAGCATAAAGCTCCTC
GGACTACCTGGTATGAGTCAGCAACACCTTCTTCACGAGGCAGACCTCAGCGCTAGCGGAGTGTATACTG
GCTTACTATGTTGGCACTGATGAGGGTGTCAGTGAAGTGCTTCATGTGGCAGGAGAAAAAAGGCTGCACC
GGTGCGTCAGCAGAATATGTGATACAGGATATATTCCGCTTCCTCGCTCACTGACTCGCTACGCTCGGTC
GTTCGACTGCGGCGAGCGGAAATGGCTTACGAACGGGGCGGAGATTTCCTGGAAGATGCCAGGAAGATAC
TTAACAGGGAAGTGAGAGGGCCGCGGCAAAGCCGTTTTTCCATAGGCTCCGCCCCCCTGACAAGCATCAC
GAAATCTGACGCTCAAATCAGTGGTGGCGAAACCCGACAGGACTATAAAGATACCAGGCGTTTCCCCCTG
GCGGCTCCCTCGTGCGCTCTCCTGTTCCTGCCTTTCGGTTTACCGGTGTCATTCCGCTGTTATGGCCGCG
TTTGTCTCATTCCACGCCTGACACTCAGTTCCGGGTAGGCAGTTCGCTCCAAGCTGGACTGTATGCACGA
ACCCCCCGTTCAGTCCGACCGCTGCGCCTTATCCGGTAACTATCGTCTTGAGTCCAACCCGGAAAGACAT
GCAAAAGCACCACTGGCAGCAGCCACTGGTAATTGATTTAGAGGAGTTAGTCTTGAAGTCATGCGCCGGT
TAAGGCTAAACTGAAAGGACAAGTTTTGGTGACTGCGCTCCTCCAAGCCAGTTACCTCGGTTCAAAGAGT
TGGTAGCTCAGAGAACCTTCGAAAAACCGCCCTGCAAGGCGGTTTTTTCGTTTTCAGAGCAAGAGATTAC
GCGCAGACCAAAACGATCTCAAGAAGATCATCTTATTAAGGGGTCTGACGCTCAGTGGAACGAAAACTCA
CGTTAAGGGATTTTGGTCATGAGATTATCAAAAAGGATCTTCACCTAGATCCTTTTAAATTAAAAATGAA
GTTTTAAATCAATCTAAAGTATATATGAGTAAACTTGGTCTGACAGTTACCAATGCTTAATCAGTGAGGC
ACCTATCTCAGCGATCTGTCTATTTCGTTCATCCATAGTTGCCTGACTCCCCGTCGTGTAGATAACTACG
ATACGGGAGGGCTTACCATCTGGCCCCAGTGCTGCAATGATACCGCGAGACCCACGCTCACCGGCTCCAG
ATTTATCAGCAATAAACCAGCCAGCCGGAAGGGCCGAGCGCAGAAGTGGTCCTGCAACTTTATCCGCCTC
CATCCAGTCTATTAATTGTTGCCGGGAAGCTAGAGTAAGTAGTTCGCCAGTTAATAGTTTGCGCAACGTT
GTTGCCATTGCCTGGTATGAGTCAGCAACACCTTCTTCACGAGGCAGACCTCAGCGCCGGCGGTCGAGTG
GCGACGGCGCGGCTTGTCCGCGCCCTGGTAGATTGCCTGGCCGTAGGCCAGCCATTTTTGAGCGGCCATC
GGCCGCGATAGGCCGACGCGAAGCGGCGGGGCGTAGGGAGCGCAGCGACCGAAGGGTAGGCGCTTTTTGC
AGCTCTTCGGCTGTGCGCTGGCCAGACAGTTATGCACAGGCCAGGCGGGTTTTAAGAGTTTTAATAAGTT
TTAAAGAGTTTTAGGCGGAAAAATCGCCTTTTTTCTCTTTTATATCAGTCACTTACATGTGTGACCGGTT
CCCAATGTACGGCTTTGGGTTCCCAATGTACGGGTTCCGGTTCCCAATGTACGGCTTTGGGTTCCCAATG
TACGTGCTATCCACAGGAAAGAGACCTTTTCGACCTTTTTCCCCTGCTAGGGCAATTTGCCCTAGCATCT
GCTCCGTACATTAGGAACCGGCGGATGCTTCGCCCTCGATCAGGTTGCGGTAGCGCATGACTAGGATCGG
GCCAGCCTGCCCCGCCTCCTCCTTCAAATCGTACTCCGGCAGGTCATTTGACCCGATCAGCTTGCGCACG
GTGAAACAGAACTTCTTGAACTCTCCGGCGCTGCCACTGCGTTCGTAGATCGTCTTGAACAACCATCTGG
CTTCTGCCTTGCCTGCGGCGCGGCGTGCCAGGCGGTAGAGAAAACGGCCGATGCCGGGATCGATCAAAAA
GTAATCGGGGTGAACCGTCAGCACGTCCGGGTTCTTGCCTTCTGTGATCTCGCGGTACATCCAATCAGCT
AGCTCGATCTCGATGTACTCCGGCCGCCCGGTTTCGCTCTTTACGATCTTGTAGCGGCTAATCAAGGCTT
CACCCTCGGATACCGTCACCAGGCGGCCGTTCTTGGCCTTCTTCGTACGCTGCATGGCAACGTGCGTGGT
GTTTAACCGAATGCAGGTTTCTACCAGGTCGTCTTTCTGCTTTCCGCCATCGGCTCGCCGGCAGAACTTG
AGTACGTCCGCAACGTGTGGACGGAACACGCGGCCGGGCTTGTCTCCCTTCCCTTCCCGGTATCGGTTCA
TGGATTCGGTTAGATGGGAAACCGCCATCAGTACCAGGTCGTAATCCCACACACTGGCCATGCCGGCCGG
CCCTGCGGAAACCTCTACGTGCCCGTCTGGAAGCTCGTAGCGGATCACCTCGCCAGCTCGTCGGTCACGC
TTCGACAGACGGAAAACGGCCACGTCCATGATGCTGCGACTATCGCGGGTGCCCACGTCATAGAGCATCG
GAACGAAAAAATCTGGTTGCTCGTCGCCCTTGGGCGGCTTCCTAATCGACGGCGCACCGGCTGCCGGCGG
TTGCCGGGATTCTTTGCGGATTCGATCAGCGGCTGCTTGCCACGATTCACCGGGGCGTGCTTCTGCCTCG
ATGCGTTGCCGCTGGGCGGCCTGCGCGGCCTTCAACTTCTCCACCAGGTCATCACCCAGCGCCGCGCCGA
TTTGTACCGGGCCGGATGGTTTGCGACCGCTCACGCCGATTCCTCGGGCTTGGGGGTTCCAGTGCCATTG
CAGGGCCGGCAGACAACCCAGCCGCTTACGCCTGGCCAACCGCCCGTTCCTCCACACATGGGGCATTCCA
CGGCGTCGGTGCCTGGTTGTTCTTGATTTTCCATGCCGCCTCCTTTAGCCGCTAAAATTCATCTACTCAT
TTATTCATTTGCTCATTTACTCTGGTAGCTGCGCGATGTATTCAGATAGCAGCTCGGTAATGGTCTTGCC
TTGGCGTACCGCGTACATCTTCAGCTTGGTGTGATCCTCCGCCGGCAACTGAAAGTTGACCCGCTTCATG
GCTGGCGTGTCTGCCAGGCTGGCCAACGTTGCAGCCTTGCTGCTGCGTGCGCTCGGACGGCCGGCACTTA
GCGTGTTTGTGCTTTTGCTCATTTTCTCTTTACCTCATTAACTCAAATGAGTTTTGATTTAATTTCAGCG
GCCAGCGCCTGGACCTCGCGGGCAGCGTCGCCCTCGGGTTCTGATTCAAGAACGGTTGTGCCGGCGGCGG
CAGTGCCTGGGTAGCTCACGCGCTGCGTGATACGGGACTCAAGAATGGGCAGCTCGTACCCGGCCAGCGC
CTCGGCAACCTCACCGCCGATGCGCGTGCCTTTGATCGCCCGCGACACGACAAAGGCCGCTTGTAGCCTT
CCATCCGTGACCTCAATGCGCTGCTTAACCAGCTCCACCAGGTCGGCGGTGGCCCATATGTCGTAAGGGC
TTGGCTGCACCGGAATCAGCACGAAGTCGGCTGCCTTGATCGCGGACACAGCCAAGTCCGCCGCCTGGGG
CGCTCCGTCGATCACTACGAAGTCGCGCCGGCCGATGGCCTTCACGTCGCGGTCAATCGTCGGGCGGTCG
ATGCCGACAACGGTTAGCGGTTGATCTTCCCGCACGGCCGCCCAATCGCGGGCACTGCCCTGGGGATCGG
AATCGACTAACAGAACATCGGCCCCGGCGAGTTGCAGGGCGCGGGCTAGATGGGTTGCGATGGTCGTCTT
GCCTGACCCGCCTTTCTGGTTAAGTACAGCGATAACCTTCATGCGTTCCCCTTGCGTATTTGTTTATTTA
CTCATCGCATCATATACGCAGCGACCGCATGACGCAAGCTGTTTTACTCAAATACACATCACCTTTTTAG
ACGGCGGCGCTCGGTTTCTTCAGCGGCCAAGCTGGCCGGCCAGGCCGCCAGCTTGGCATCAGACAAACCG
GCCAGGATTTCATGCAGCCGCACGGTTGAGACGTGCGCGGGCGGCTCGAACACGTACCCGGCCGCGATCA
TCTCCGCCTCGATCTCTTCGGTAATGAAAAACGGTTCGTCCTGGCCGTCCTGGTGCGGTTTCATGCTTGT
TCCTCTTGGCGTTCATTCTCGGCGGCTGCCAGGGCGTCGGCCTCGGTCAATGCGTCCTCACGGAAGGCAC
CGCGCCGCCTGGCCTCGGTGGGCGTCACTTCCTCGCTGCGCTCAAGTGCGCGGTACAGGGTCGAGCGATG
CACGCCAAGCAGTGCAGCCGCCTCTTTCACGGTGCGGCCTTCCTGGTCGATCAGCTCGCGGGCGTGCGCG
ATCTGTGCCGGGGTGAGGGTAGGGCGGGGGCCAAACTTCACGCCTCGGGCCTTGGCGGCCTCGCGCCCGC
TCCGGGTGCGGTCGATGATTAGGGAACGCTCGAACTCGGCAATGCCGGCGAACACGGTCAACACCATGCG
GCCGGCCGGCGTGGTGGTGTCGGCCCACGGCTCTGCCAGGCTACGCAGGCCCGCGCCGGCCTCCTGGATG
CGCTCGGCAATGTCCAGTAGGTCGCGGGTGCTGCGGGCCAGGCGGTCTAGCCTGGTCACTGTCACAACGT
CGCCAGGGCGTAGGTGGTCAAGCATCCTGGCCAGCTCCGGGCGGTCGCGCCTGGTGCCGGTGATCTTCTC
GGAAAACAGCTTGGTGCAGCCGGCCGCGTGCAGTTCGGCCCGTTGGTTGGTCAAGTCCTGGTCGTCGGTG
CTGACGCGGGCATAGCCCAGCAGGCCAGCGGCGGCGCTCTTGTTCATGGCGTAATGTCTCCGGTTCTAGT
CGCAAGTATTCTACTTTATGCGACTAAAACACGCGACAAGAAAACGCCAGGAAAAGGGCAGGGCGGCAGC
CTGTCGCGTAACTTAGGACTTGTGCGACATGTCGTTTTCAGAAGACGGCTGCACTGAACGTCAGAAGCCG
ACTGCACTATAGCAGCGGAGGGGTTGGATC
Features (pLannotate 1.2.2; 16 found; start..end, strand, type, name):
     44..1243    -  CDS            TcR: tetracycline efflux protein; tetA; confers resistance to tetracycline
   1349..1999    +  CDS            TetR: tetracycline resistance regulatory protein; tetR
   2172..2318    -  CDS            TRA2_ECOLX (fragment): Protein predicted: Swiss-Prot protein existence level 4. Required for transposition of transposon Tn903. From Escherichia coli.
   2459..2724    -  CDS            KanR (fragment): aminoglycoside phosphotransferase; aph(3')-Ia; confers resistance to kanamycin
   3003..3025    +  RBS            RBS: efficient ribosome binding site from bacteriophage T7 gene 10 (Olins and Rangwala, 1989)
   3033..3161    +  CDS            torA (fragment): TORA_ECOLI - Experimental evidence at protein level: Swiss-Prot protein existence level 1. Reduces trimethylamine-N-oxide (TMAO) into trimethylamine; an anaerobic reaction coupled to energy-yielding reactions. From Escherichia coli (strain K12).
   3165..3866    +  CDS            mNeonGreen: mNeonGreen is a basic (constitutively fluorescent) green/yellow fluorescent protein published in 2013, derived from Branchiostoma lanceolatum. It is reported to be a very rapidly-maturing monomer with moderate acid sensitivity.
   3929..4066    +  CDS            int (fragment): INT2_ECOLX - Protein inferred from homology: Swiss-Prot protein existence level 3. Putative integrase believed to be involved in the insertion of antibiotic resistance genes into plasmids and transposons. From Escherichia coli.
   4249..4275    +  misc_feature   bom (fragment): basis of mobility region from pBR322
   4374..4429    -  rep_origin     RSF ori (fragment): Plasmids containing the RSF 1030 origin of replication can be propagated in E. coli cells that contain additional plasmids with compatible origins.
   4517..5062    -  rep_origin     p15A ori: Plasmids containing the medium-copy-number p15A origin of replication can be propagated in E. coli cells that contain a second plasmid with the ColE1 origin.
   5228..5541    -  CDS            bla(M) (fragment): β-lactamase lacking the signal sequence; bla(M); allows cytosolic expression of β-lactamase
   5771..5965    -  rep_origin     pVS1 oriV: origin of replication for the Pseudomonas plasmid pVS1 (Heeb et al., 2000)
   6031..7104    -  CDS            pVS1 RepA: replication protein from the Pseudomonas plasmid pVS1 (Heeb et al., 2000)
   7533..8162    -  CDS            pVS1 StaA: stability protein from the Pseudomonas plasmid pVS1 (Heeb et al., 2000)
   8722..9123    -  CDS            Y4CG_SINFN (fragment): Protein inferred from homology: Swiss-Prot protein existence level 3. From Sinorhizobium fredii (strain NBRC 101917 / NGR234).
