[The description below was written by a language model from this plasmid's Addgene catalogue record and pLannotate feature annotations shown in this document.]
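Description:
pSW002-Pc-TorA(sp)-mNeonGreen is a low-copy, broad host-range bacterial expression plasmid of about 9.3 kb, built on a pME6031 backbone from which several restriction sites were removed to ease cloning. It is a shuttle-type vector. A p15A origin supports replication in E. coli, while the pVS1 replicon (oriV, the RepA replication protein and the StaA stability protein) allows stable maintenance in Pseudomonas and related Gram-negative hosts. Selection is by tetracycline, through the tetA efflux gene and its adjacent tetR regulator. The annotation also picks up short fragments of a kanamycin resistance gene, β-lactamase, a Tn903 transposition protein, the pBR322 bom region and an RSF origin. These are partial matches, probably remnants of the backbone's construction, and should not be taken as functional markers or elements.

The payload is a synthetic fusion in which a fragment encoding the E. coli TorA signal peptide sits in frame, directly upstream of mNeonGreen, a bright, rapidly maturing monomeric green/yellow fluorescent protein, here codon optimized for Pseudomonas fluorescens. Expression is driven by the constitutive Pc promoter, which the feature table does not annotate as a separate element. Translation starts from a bacteriophage T7 gene 10 ribosome binding site just ahead of the fusion. A fragment of an integron-type integrase gene lies downstream of the reporter. The TorA leader is a classic twin-arginine translocation (Tat) signal, which exports proteins in a folded state, so mNeonGreen is directed to the periplasm. The plasmid belongs to a vector suite developed for fluorescence imaging of root-colonizing pseudomonads, and it provides inducer-free periplasmic labelling of such bacteria.
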