Addgene plasmid #205020: pSW002-Pc-TorA(sp)-mNeonGreen
Purpose: Broad host-range bacterial expression vector with constitutive Pc promoter. Provides E. coli TorA signal peptide in frame with mNeonGreen (codon optimized for expression in P. fluorescens); for targeting mNeonGreen to the periplasm
Depositing lab: Rosemarie Wilton. Depositing organization: Argonne National Laboratory - Affiliated with the University of Chicago. Publication: A New Suite of Plasmid Vectors for Fluorescence-Based Imaging of Root Colonizing Pseudomonads. Wilton R, Ahrendt AJ, Shinde S, Sholto-Douglas DJ, Johnson JL, Brennan MB, Kemner KM. Front Plant Sci. 2018 Feb 1;8:2242. doi: 10.3389/fpls.2017.02242. eCollection 2017. PubMed 29449848.
Backbone
  Vector backbone: pME6031 (Several restriction sites were removed to facilitate cloning)
  Backbone manufacturer: Dieter Haas; obtained from Culture Collection of Switzerland
  Vector type: Bacterial Expression
Growth in bacteria
  Bacterial resistance: Tetracycline, 10 μg/mL
  Growth temperature: 37°C
  Growth strain: DH5alpha
  Copy number: Low Copy
Gene/Insert
  Gene/Insert name: TorA-mNeonGreen
  Species: Synthetic
  Mutation: mNeonGreen is codon optimized for expression in P. fluorescens
  Promoter: Pc
  Cloning method: Restriction Enzyme; 5′ cloning site unknown (unknown if destroyed)
Terms and licenses: Academic/Nonprofit Terms; Industry Terms: Not Available to Industry
How to cite: pSW002-Pc-TorA(sp)-mNeonGreen was a gift from Rosemarie Wilton (Addgene plasmid # 205020 ; http://n2t.net/addgene:205020 ; RRID:Addgene_205020)
